Addgene plasmid #34511: KHBD00401
Depositing lab: Bart Deplancke. Depositing organization: Swiss Federal Institute of Technology (EPFL). Publication: Automated protein-DNA interaction screening of Drosophila regulatory elements. Korneel Hens, Jean-Daniel Feuz, Alina Isakova, Antonina Lagovitina, Andreas Massouras, Julien Bryois, Patrick Callaerts, Susan E. Celniker, Bart Deplancke. Nat Methods. 2011 Oct 30;8(12):1065-70. 10.1038/nmeth.1763 PubMed 22037703.
Backbone
  Vector backbone: pDONR221
  Backbone manufacturer: Invitrogen
  Backbone size w/o insert (bp): 2536
  Vector type: Gateway Donor Vector
Growth in bacteria
  Bacterial resistance: Kanamycin, 50 μg/mL
  Growth temperature: 37°C
  Growth strain: DH5alpha
  Copy number: High Copy
Gene/Insert
  Gene/Insert name: CG1070 (alt names: FBgn0037471; Alh; Alhambra)
  Species: D. melanogaster (fly)
  Insert size (bp): 2472
  Entrez Gene: Alh (a.k.a. Dmel_CG1070, AF10, CG1070, Dalf, Dmel\CG1070, anon-WO0118547.226, dAF10, l(3)84Be, l(3)g2, l(3)g5, l(3)j13A6, l(3)j8C8, l(3)j8c8, l(3)r13, l(3j8C8, stk)
  Cloning method: Gateway Cloning
  Sequencing primers: 5′ M13F; 3′ M13R
Terms and licenses: Academic/Nonprofit Terms; Industry Terms: Not Available to Industry
Depositor comments: Please note that the ORFs in this collection were cloned open-ended (without a stop codon).
How to cite: KHBD00401 was a gift from Bart Deplancke (Addgene plasmid # 34511 ; http://n2t.net/addgene:34511 ; RRID:Addgene_34511)
