[The description below was written by a language model from this plasmid's Addgene catalogue record.]
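Description:
KHBD00401 is a Gateway clone built in the pDONR221 backbone (Invitrogen), carrying the open reading frame of the Drosophila melanogaster gene CG1070, also known as Alhambra (Alh), the fly counterpart of AF10 (dAF10). The catalogue lists the vector type as a Gateway donor vector, but because the roughly 2.5 kb insert was introduced by Gateway recombination, the plasmid functions in practice as an entry clone. In such a clone the ORF is flanked by recombination sites that allow its transfer into compatible destination vectors. It is maintained in E. coli as a high-copy plasmid under kanamycin selection. M13 forward and reverse priming sites on either side of the insert are used for sequence verification. No feature table is provided with the record, so the exact positions of the recombination sites, origin and marker are not documented here.

The plasmid has no stated promoter driving the insert, which is consistent with a pDONR-type backbone that serves as a shuttle and archive rather than an expression vector. Expression depends on the destination vector chosen for the subsequent recombination step. The depositor notes that ORFs in this collection were cloned open-ended, without a stop codon. This allows in-frame C-terminal fusions to tags or functional domains supplied by the destination vector, and it means a downstream stop codon must come from that vector. The clone belongs to a collection associated with work on automated protein–DNA interaction screening of Drosophila regulatory elements. This suggests its use as a source of the Alh coding sequence for building fusion constructs in such assays, although the record does not name the specific destination vectors.
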