>Addgene plasmid #34511 | KHBD00401 | depositor partial sequence | sequence record 41078 | KHBD00401 sequence 2472 bps
ATGATGATGATGGACACCATGGACACCTCGCAATCGCAGCCGATGGACGTGGCTCCGGCCGTAGCAGTGG
CAGCCACTTCGGGCGCAGCTCTGGTGGACTTTACCGCTGCCATGGTGAGCATGGCGGCCACCGCCGAGGC
TGAGTCCGCCGAGAGCAACAACAACCACATCGACATGGCCGAGTACAAGGAGCACCGCAAGAACAAAAAA
AAGAAACGCGAGAAGCGGGAGCGCGAGGGCAAGGAGCACCGGCATCACAAACACCGTGACCGGGAGCATC
GCGAGCATCGACGACATCGCGACCGGGATCGGGACAAGGAGCGGGATCGGGAGGGACATCACCACCATCC
AACGCACCACCACCCCAACAACAGCCAGCACTCGACCTCCGCCTCGTCGTCGCCTTCGTCTGCCTCTACC
ACGCCCTCGGCGACCATCGAATACGTGGGCGGATCGGCTTCCGCCTCGCCCTCTTATCTGGGTGGTGGAG
CGACAGGGACGGGTGCAGCCGTAGGAGCCACCACCACATATCCGCACAACTTAAAAATACGCTTCCTGCT
TTCCGGGCAACGTACCGAACTCAGCCCGCCGACCCACCAAACATCCGCAACCGCCGAAGTAAATGCACCG
CTGGCCAGCTCGACGAGTGCATCCATTGCGGTAACTGCGAGTGCGACGGCGGCATCAGCCCCTCCAGCAA
CGGGCACCACTACCTTAGGCAGCAGCATTAGCGGCAATGCTGGCTCAACCTCCAGCGGTAACAGTTCCGG
AGTATCGGCGACTGGAGGAGCACAATCCGCCGTGGGGTCTGGCGGCTATCCAAAGACAGAATCGAGCAAG
TCGAGTGGCACCGCAAGCGCAGGCAGTGGCAGTGGCAGCAGCAGCAATACAAGTAGCACCAAGCACGGCA
GCAACATCAAGGATATTAGCAGCAGTAGCAATCAGCAGGCATCGACTGCGAGCAGCAGTAGTGCACCCAG
CCTTTATGTCTCCGTGCCACTGTCCACGGCCAACGTACCTGGAATCAATCTGCCCACCAGCAGCACTAGC
AGTAGTACCACCAGCGAATCCCATTCGGCATCGTCGCGCAGCAGTGGTGCACAATCTCAGCATCAGCAGC
AGCTAAGCAATGCTTTGGTTGGTCCGCCCATGGGAGGATCCGCTGGGGCTTTTCATGGCGGAACAACCAG
CGCTGGGTCCTCGTCGGTCATCCAGCAGCAGAGCGGCAAGTCATCGCCGGCTCTGGGCACGCTAGTCAGT
GGCAACAGTGGTGGTAGCATAATCTCCGCCAGTGGCTTTCCACTACCGAGTGGTAATCTCACTGCCACGA
CCACTGAGAGCGGCAACTTGAAGATCAGCTATGAGAAACAGACGACACGAGTGCAACAATTGCAGGAGCA
GGAGGCGCCACCGGCCAGACGCAGCAGAACGCTTGATCTGAGCACGGCAAGCGCTTCATCGTCATCGCCA
TCTGCAGTGCCCGCGACAACATCTCCCTTGGTCGTACTGAGTAACCAATTGCCACTTAACTCGGTGGCAG
CAAGTAGTTCCACCGGTGGTCTGAAGTTTACCTACGAGAGTCAGACCCAGATGGACGTGCCCATGATGCC
TGTGAGCGCCATAAAGGATTCCCCGCCCAGTTCGCCCGGCTCAGAGATAGGATCGGCCATGCACTCCGCA
ACTACTGCACCCGGTTCCCTGACTGGAGCTTCGACAGCGGCGACTGCTCAACCTGGAAATGTACGGAAGC
GTGGACGCAAGGCCAAAGATGCGACGATAGCTGCTGCAGCGGCGGCAGCGGCAGCAGCAGCTGCTCTCAG
CAATTCTCAACAGGATCTCAAGGATGTGCGCATACTCCAGAATGGGGCGAGCAATACACCGGGCAATCCA
GCTGGCAGCACACCAACGCCTCCTGCTACTCCCGCTTCGTCTAATGCTGTCAGCTCAGCCAGTTCGATCA
TTACACACACGGCCGCGCATATGCTGGGCAACCAGATCAACCCAAACAGCAGCGTGGCCCAGAAGCTGTC
CGAGCAGCTGCACATGGAGGTCCAGGATCACTCGATCTACACTCCCGATTCAATGAACTCGCAATACGCC
GGAGTTCCGTTCCCCGGCAAGCAGCGTAACTCCACTGCCGTTCCTAGCAACGCCACGCCAGCTCAAAATC
CGCTGCAATCGATGTTCAGCGGTGGCGGCATGAACGGCAACATGCCCATTCCGCAAAGTCTGGAGCAGCT
GCTGGAGCGCCAGTGGGAGCAGGGCTCGCAGTTTCTCATGGAGCAAGCGCAGCACTTTGACATTGCCTCG
CTGCTTAATTGCTTGCACCAGCTGCAGAGCGAAAACCTCCGGCTGGAGGAGCATGTGACCAGCCTGATAG
CGCGACGTGATCACCTGCTGGCGGTCAATGCGCGCCTGCAGATCCCGCTGAGTACCATCGCAAGCAACAC
CAAGGCCGAGGCGCATGGTAAG
