>Addgene plasmid #34511 | KHBD00401 | addgene partial sequence | sequence record 42277 | M13-Rev 5'-CAGGAAACAGCTATGACC-3'
GGATGGCAAATAATGATTTTATTTTGACTGATAGTGACCTGTTCGTTGCAACAAATTGATAAGCAATGCT
TTCTTATAATGCCAACTTTGTACAAGAAAGTTGGCAACTTACCATGCGCCTCGGCCTTGGTGTTGCTTGC
GATGGTACTCAGCGGGATCTGCAGGCGCGCATTGACCGCCAGCAGGTGATCACGTCGCGCTATCAGGCTG
GTCACATGCTCCTCCAGCCGGAGGTTTTCGCTCTGCAGCTGGTGCAAGCAATTAAGCAGCGAGGCAATGT
CAAAGTGCTGCGCTTGCTCCATGAGAAACTGCGAGCCCTGCTCCCACTGGCGCTCCAGCAGCTGCTCCAG
ACTTTGCGGAATGGGCATGTTGCCGTTCATGCCGCCACCGCTGAACATCGATTGCAGCGGATTTTGAGCT
GGCGTGGCGTTGCTAGGAACGGCAGTGGAGTTACGCTGCTTGCCGGGGAACGGAACTCCGGCGTATTGCG
AGTTCATTGAATCGGGAGTGTAGATCGAGTGATCCTGGACCTCCATGTGCAGCTGCTCGGACAGCTTCTG
GGCCACGCTGCTGTTTGGGTTGATCTGGTTGCCCAGCATATGCGCGGCCGTGTGTGTAATGATCGAACTG
GCTGAGCTGACAGCATTAGACGAAGCGGGAGTAGCAGGAGGCGTTGGTGTGCTGCCAGCTGGATTGCCCG
GTGTATTGCTCGCCCCATTCTGGAGTATGCGCACATCCTTGAGATCCTGTTGAGAATTGCTGAGAGCAGC
TGCTGCTGCCGCTGCCGCCGCTGCAGCAGCTATCGTCGCATCTTTGGCCTTGCGTCCACGCTTCCGTACA
TTTCCAGGTTGAGCA
